Addgene plasmid #57725: Dendra2-H3.3-N-14
Purpose: Localization: Nucleus Histones, Excitation: 490 / 553, Emission: 507 / 573
Depositing lab: Michael Davidson. Depositing organization: Florida State University, Tallahassee.
Backbone
  Vector backbone: Dendra2-N1
  Backbone size w/o insert (bp): 4750
  Vector type: Mammalian Expression
  Selectable markers: Neomycin (select with G418)
Growth in bacteria
  Bacterial resistance: Kanamycin, 50 μg/mL
  Growth temperature: 37°C
  Growth strain: DH5alpha
  Copy number: High Copy
Gene/Insert
  Gene/Insert name: H3.3 (alt name: NM_008211.3)
  Species: M. musculus (mouse)
  Entrez Gene: H3f3b (a.k.a. 9430068D06Rik, H3-3a, H3-3b, H3.3B)
  Promoter: CMV
  Tag / fusion protein: Dendra2 (C terminal on backbone)
  Cloning method: Unknown
  Sequencing primers: 5′ CMV-F; 3′ SV40pA-R
Terms and licenses: Academic/Nonprofit Terms; Industry Terms
Depositor comments: . Excitation = 490 / 553; Emission = 507 / 573
How to cite: Dendra2-H3.3-N-14 was a gift from Michael Davidson (Addgene plasmid # 57725 ; http://n2t.net/addgene:57725 ; RRID:Addgene_57725)
