[The description below was written by a language model from this plasmid's Addgene catalogue record.]
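Description:
Dendra2-H3.3-N-14 is a mammalian expression plasmid built on the Dendra2-N1 backbone (about 4.75 kb without the insert), designed to label chromatin in living cells with a photoconvertible fluorescent histone. It is maintained in E. coli as a high-copy plasmid under kanamycin selection, and it carries a neomycin resistance marker so that transfected mammalian cells can be selected with G418. No feature table accompanies the record, so the origins of replication and the exact layout of the marker cassette are not stated. The use of an SV40 polyA reverse sequencing primer suggests that an SV40 polyadenylation signal lies downstream of the expression cassette.

The insert is mouse histone H3.3, encoded by H3f3b, placed under the CMV promoter for strong constitutive expression. As in other N1-type vectors, the gene sits upstream of the fluorescent protein, so Dendra2 is fused to the C terminus of the histone. The "14" in the name may refer to a linker length between the two parts, but the record does not confirm this, and the cloning method is listed as unknown. Dendra2 is a green-to-red photoconvertible protein, which explains the two sets of spectral values recorded: excitation/emission of 490/507 nm for the unconverted green state and 553/573 nm for the converted red state.

The stated localization is nuclear histones, so the fusion serves as a chromatin and nucleus marker for fluorescence microscopy. Because Dendra2 can be photoconverted, a chosen subpopulation of the tagged H3.3 can be highlighted and followed over time, which suits pulse-chase style tracking of histone dynamics and super-resolution imaging based on photoconversion.
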