>Addgene plasmid #57725 | Dendra2-H3.3-N-14 | depositor partial sequence | sequence record 88879 | insert sequence
CCGCTAGCGCTACCGGACTCAGATCTCGAGCTCAAGCTTCGCCACC
[408 nt withheld, positions 47-454]
GGGTCCGGAAGCGCAGGCAGTGGGGATCCACCGGTCGCCACCATGAACACCCCGGGAATTAACCTGATCA
AGGAGGACATGCGCGTGAAGGTGCACATGGAGGGCAACGTGAACGGCCACGCCTTCGTGATCGAGGGCGA
GGGCAAGGGCAAGCCCTACGAGGGCACCCAGACCGCCAACCTGACCGTGAAGGAGGGCGCCCCCCTGCCC
TTCAGCTACGACATCCTGACCACCGCCGTGCACTACGGCAACCGGGTGTTCACCAAGTACCCCGAGGACA
TCCCCGACTACTTCAAGCAGAGCTTCCCCGAGGGCTACAGCTGGGAGCGCACCATGACCTTCGAGGACAA
GGGCATCTGCACCATCCGCAGCGACATCAGCCTGGAGGGCGACTGCTTCTTCCAGAACGTGCGCTTCAAG
GGCACCAACTTCCCCCCCAACGGCCCCGTGATGCAGAAGAAGACCCTGAAGTGGGAGCCCAGCACCGAGA
AGCTGCACGTGCGCGACGGCCTGCTGGTGGGCAACATCAACATGGCCCTGCTGCTGGAGGGCGGCGGCCA
CTACCTGTGCGACTTCAAGACCACCTACAAGGCCAAGAAGGTGGTGCAGCTGCCCGACGCCCACTTCGTG
GACCACCGCATCGAGATCCTGGGCAACGACAGCGACTACAACAAGGTGAAGCTGTACGAGCACGCCGTGG
CCCGCTACAGCCCCCTGCCCAGCCAGGTGTGGTAAGCGGCCGCGACTCTAGATCATAATCAGCCAT
