>Addgene plasmid #57725 | Dendra2-H3.3-N-14 | addgene partial sequence | sequence record 104036 | CMV-F 5'-CGCAAATGGGCGGTAGGCGTG-3'
ACCGTCAGATCCGCTAGCGCTACCGGACTCAGATCTCGAGCTCAAGCTTCGCCACC
[408 nt withheld, positions 57-464]
GGGTCCGGAAGCGCAGGCAGTGGGGATCCACCGGTCGCCACCATGAACACCCCGGGAATTAACCTGATCA
AGGAGGACATGCGCGTGAAGGTGCACATGGAGGGCAACGTGAACGGCCACGCCTTCGTGATCGAGGGCGA
GGGCAAGGGCAAGCCCTACGAGGGCACCCAGACCGCCAACCTGACCGTGAAGGAGGGCGCCCCCCTGCCC
TTCAGCTACGACATCCTGACCACCGCCGTGCACTACGGCAACCGGGTGTTCACCAAGTACCCCGAGGACA
TCCCCGACTACTTCAAGCAGAGCTTCCCCGAGGGCTACAGCTGGGAGCGCACCATGACCTTCGAGGACAA
GGGCATCTGCACCATCCGCAGCGACATCAGCCTGGAGG
